Addgene plasmid #34593: pcDNA3.1 - HA-KLF4 FL
Depositing lab: Michael Ruppert. Depositing organization: West Virginia University and School of Medicine. Publication: A KLF4-miRNA-206 autoregulatory feedback loop can promote or inhibit protein translation depending upon cell context. Lin CC, Liu LZ, Addison JB, Wonderlin WF, Ivanov AV, Ruppert JM. Mol Cell Biol. 2011 Jun;31(12):2513-27. Epub 2011 Apr 25. 10.1128/MCB.01189-10 PubMed 21518959.
Backbone
  Vector backbone: pcDNA3.1+
  Backbone manufacturer: Invitrogen
  Backbone size w/o insert (bp): 5428
  Vector type: Mammalian Expression
  Selectable markers: Neomycin (select with G418)
Growth in bacteria
  Bacterial resistance: Ampicillin, 100 μg/mL
  Growth temperature: 37°C
  Growth strain: XL1 Blue
  Copy number: High Copy
Gene/Insert
  Gene/Insert name: KLF4 (alt names: GKLF; EZF)
  Species: H. sapiens (human)
  Insert size (bp): 2600
  GenBank ID: AF105036
  Entrez Gene: KLF4 (a.k.a. EZF, GKLF)
  Promoter: CMV
  Tag / fusion protein: HA tag (N terminal on insert)
  Cloning method: Restriction Enzyme; 5′ cloning site BamHI (not destroyed); 3′ cloning site XhoI (destroyed during cloning)
  Sequencing primers: 5′ T7; 3′ use KLF4 internal primers
Terms and licenses: Academic/Nonprofit Terms; Industry Terms: Not Available to Industry
How to cite: pcDNA3.1 - HA-KLF4 FL was a gift from Michael Ruppert (Addgene plasmid # 34593 ; http://n2t.net/addgene:34593 ; RRID:Addgene_34593)
