[The description below was written by a language model from this plasmid's Addgene catalogue record and pLannotate feature annotations shown in this document.]
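Description:
pcDNA3.1 - HA-KLF4 FL is a mammalian expression plasmid built on the Invitrogen pcDNA3.1+ backbone and carrying human KLF4 (also known as GKLF or EZF), a Krüppel-like zinc-finger transcription factor that can act as either an activator or a repressor. The insert, recorded as about 2.6 kb, was cloned between BamHI and XhoI (the XhoI site was lost) and carries an N-terminal HA epitope tag for detection or immunoprecipitation. In the sequenced 7,660-nt record the annotated KLF4 coding region spans only about 1.45 kb, with roughly 870 nt unannotated before the polyadenylation signal. The insert therefore appears to include sequence downstream of the open reading frame, possibly 3′ untranslated region, although the record does not state this explicitly. The HA tag itself was not picked up by the automated annotation.

Expression is driven by the human cytomegalovirus immediate-early enhancer and promoter and terminated by the bovine growth hormone poly(A) signal. A T7 promoter upstream of the insert serves for sequencing or in vitro transcription. A separate SV40 early promoter–neomycin phosphotransferase–SV40 poly(A) cassette allows G418 selection of stably transfected mammalian cells. In E. coli the plasmid replicates at high copy from a ColE1/pUC-type origin and is selected with ampicillin through the β-lactamase gene, and an f1 origin permits single-stranded DNA production. Short annotated fragments such as the HIV-1 LTR, ble, lacI and bom matches are likely backbone remnants or partial similarity hits rather than functional elements. The construct is suited to transient or stable overexpression of tagged KLF4, and the associated publication concerns a KLF4–miR-206 autoregulatory feedback loop affecting protein translation.
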