Features (pLannotate 1.2.2; 20 found; start..end, strand, type, name):
     30..82      -  misc_feature   bom (fragment): basis of mobility region from pBR322
    237..616     +  enhancer       CMV enhancer: human cytomegalovirus immediate early enhancer
    617..820     +  promoter       CMV promoter: human cytomegalovirus (CMV) immediate early promoter
    816..849     +  LTR            5' LTR (truncated) (fragment): truncated 5' long terminal repeat (LTR) from HIV-1
    865..883     +  promoter       T7 promoter: promoter for bacteriophage T7 RNA polymerase
    937..2385    +  CDS            KLF4 (fragment): KLF4_HUMAN - Also known as EZF, GKLF. Experimental evidence at protein level: Swiss-Prot protein existence level 1. Transcription factor; can act both as activator and as repressor. Binds the 5'-CACCC-3' core sequence. Binds to the promoter region of its own gene and can activate its own transcription. Regulates the expression of key transcription factors during embryonic development. Plays an important role in maintaining embryonic stem cells, and in preventing their differentiation. Required for establishing the barrier function of the skin and for postnatal maturation and maintenance of the
   3259..3483    +  polyA_signal   bGH poly(A) signal: bovine growth hormone polyadenylation signal
   3487..3508    +  promoter       SV40 promoter (fragment): SV40 enhancer and early promoter
   3529..3957    +  rep_origin     f1 ori (sequence partly withheld): f1 bacteriophage origin of replication; arrow indicates direction of (+) strand synthesis
   3971..4300    +  promoter       SV40 promoter: SV40 enhancer and early promoter
   4367..5158    +  CDS            neo: KKA2_KLEPN - Also known as kan, nptII. Experimental evidence at protein level: Swiss-Prot protein existence level 1. Resistance to kanamycin, neomycin, paromomycin, ribostamycin, butirosin and gentamicin B. From Klebsiella pneumoniae.
   5182..5340    +  CDS            ble (fragment): BLE_KLEPN - Experimental evidence at protein level: Swiss-Prot protein existence level 1. Binding protein with a strong affinity to the bleomycin family of antibiotics. Binds to CL990; an antimitotic-antibiotic compound. From Klebsiella pneumoniae.
   5335..5456    +  polyA_signal   SV40 poly(A) signal: SV40 polyadenylation signal
   5529..5545    -  protein_bind   lac operator: The lac repressor binds to the lac operator to inhibit transcription in E. coli. This inhibition can be relieved by adding lactose or isopropyl-β-D-thiogalactopyranoside (IPTG). lac repressor encoded by lacI
   5553..5583    -  promoter       lac promoter: promoter for the E. coli lac operon
   5598..5619    -  protein_bind   CAP binding site: CAP binding activates transcription in the presence of cAMP. E. coli catabolite activator protein
   5632..5724    -  CDS            lacI (fragment): lac repressor; lacI; The lac repressor binds to the lac operator to inhibit transcription in E. coli. This inhibition can be relieved by adding lactose or isopropyl-β-D-thiogalactopyranoside (IPTG).
   5907..6495    -  rep_origin     ori: high-copy-number ColE1/pMB1/pBR322/pUC origin of replication
   6666..7526    -  CDS            AmpR: β-lactamase; bla; confers resistance to ampicillin, carbenicillin, and related antibiotics
   7527..7631    -  promoter       AmpR promoter: bla
>Addgene plasmid #34593 | pcDNA3.1 - HA-KLF4 FL | addgene full sequence | sequence record 222769 | Addgene NGS Result
TCGACGGATCGGGAGATCTCCCGATCCCCTATGGTGCACTCTCAGTACAATCTGCTCTGATGCCGCATAG
TTAAGCCAGTATCTGCTCCCTGCTTGTGTGTTGGAGGTCGCTGAGTAGTGCGCGAGCAAAATTTAAGCTA
CAACAAGGCAAGGCTTGACCGACAATTGCATGAAGAATCTGCTTAGGGTTAGGCGTTTTGCGCTGCTTCG
CGATGTACGGGCCAGATATACGCGTTGACATTGATTATTGACTAGTTATTAATAGTAATCAATTACGGGG
TCATTAGTTCATAGCCCATATATGGAGTTCCGCGTTACATAACTTACGGTAAATGGCCCGCCTGGCTGAC
CGCCCAACGACCCCCGCCCATTGACGTCAATAATGACGTATGTTCCCATAGTAACGCCAATAGGGACTTT
CCATTGACGTCAATGGGTGGAGTATTTACGGTAAACTGCCCACTTGGCAGTACATCAAGTGTATCATATG
CCAAGTACGCCCCCTATTGACGTCAATGACGGTAAATGGCCCGCCTGGCATTATGCCCAGTACATGACCT
TATGGGACTTTCCTACTTGGCAGTACATCTACGTATTAGTCATCGCTATTACCATGGTGATGCGGTTTTG
GCAGTACATCAATGGGCGTGGATAGCGGTTTGACTCACGGGGATTTCCAAGTCTCCACCCCATTGACGTC
AATGGGAGTTTGTTTTGGCACCAAAATCAACGGGACTTTCCAAAATGTCGTAACAACTCCGCCCCATTGA
CGCAAATGGGCGGTAGGCGTGTACGGTGGGAGGTCTATATAAGCAGAGCTCTCTGGCTAACTAGAGAACC
CACTGCTTACTGGCTTATCGAAATTAATACGACTCACTATAGGGAGACCCAAGCTGGCTAGCGTTTAAAC
TTAAGCTTGGTACCGAGCTCGGATCCGGCGAGTCTGACATGTACCCCTACGACGTGCCCGACTACGCCGC
TGTCAGCGACGCGCTGCTCCCATCTTTCTCCACGTTCGCGTCTGGCCCGGCGGGAAGAGAGAAGACACTG
CGTCAAGCAGGTGCCCCGAATAACCGCTGGCGGGAGGAGCTCTCCCACATGAAGCGACTTCCCCCAGTGC
TTCCCGGCCGCCCCTATGACCTGGCGGCGGCGACCGTGGCCACAGACCTGGAGAGCGGCGGAGCCGGTGC
GGCTTGCGGCGGTAGCAACCTGGCGCCCCTACCTCGGAGAGAGACCGAGGAGTTCAACGATCTCCTGGAC
CTGGACTTTATTCTCTCCAATTCGCTGACCCATCCTCCGGAGTCAGTGGCCGCCACCGTGTCCTCGTCAG
CGTCAGCCTCCTCTTCGTCGTCGCCGTCGAGCAGCGGCCCTGCCAGCGCGCCCTCCACCTGCAGCTTCAC
CTATCCGATCCGGGCCGGGAACGACCCGGGCGTGGCGCCGGGCGGCACGGGCGGAGGCCTCCTCTATGGC
AGGGAGTCCGCTCCCCCTCCGACGGCTCCCTTCAACCTGGCGGACATCAACGACGTGAGCCCCTCGGGCG
GCTTCGTGGCCGAGCTCCTGCGGCCAGAATTGGACCCGGTGTACATTCCGCCGCAGCAGCCGCAGCCGCC
AGGTGGCGGGCTGATGGGCAAGTTCGTGCTGAAGGCGTCGCTGAGCGCCCCTGGCAGCGAGTACGGCAGC
CCGTCGGTCATCAGCGTCAGCAAAGGCAGCCCTGACGGCAGCCACCCGGTGGTGGTGGCGCCCTACAACG
GCGGGCCGCCGCGCACGTGCCCCAAGATCAAGCAGGAGGCGGTCTCTTCGTGCACCCACTTGGGCGCTGG
ACCCCCTCTCAGCAATGGCCACCGGCCGGCTGCACACGACTTCCCCCTGGGGCGGCAGCTCCCCAGCAGG
ACTACCCCGACCCTGGGTCTTGAGGAAGTGCTGAGCAGCAGGGACTGTCACCCTGCCCTGCCGCTTCCTC
CCGGCTTCCATCCCCACCCGGGGCCCAATTACCCATCCTTCCTGCCCGATCAGATGCAGCCGCAAGTCCC
GCCGCTCCATTACCAAGAGCTCATGCCACCCGGTTCCTGCATGCCAGAGGAGCCCAAGCCAAAGAGGGGA
AGACGATCGTGGCCCCGGAAAAGGACCGCCACCCACACTTGTGATTACGCGGGCTGCGGCAAAACCTACA
CAAAGAGTTCCCATCTCAAGGCACACCTGCGAACCCACACAGGTGAGAAACCTTACCACTGTGACTGGGA
CGGCTGTGGATGGAAATTCGCCCGCTCAGATGAACTGACCAGGCACTACCGTAAACACACGGGGCACCGC
CCGTTCCAGTGCCAAAAATGCGACCGAGCATTTTCCAGGTCGGACCACCTCGCCTTACACATGAAGAGGC
ATTTTTAAATCCCAGACAGTGGATATGACCCACACTGCCAGAAGAGAATTCAGTATTTTTTACTTTTCAC
ACTGTCTTCCCGATGAGGGAAGGAGCCCAGCCAGAAAGCACTACAATCATGGTCAAGTTCCCAACTGAGT
CATCTTGTGAGTGGATAATCAGGAAAAATGAGGAATCCAAAAGACAAAAATCAAAGAACAGATGGGGTCT
GTGACTGGATCTTCTATCATTCCAATTCTAAATCCGACTTGAATATTCCTGGACTTACAAAATGCCAAGG
GGGTGACTGGAAGTTGTGGATATCAGGGTATAAATTATATCCGTGAGTTGGGGGAGGGAAGACCAGAATT
CCCTTGAATTGTGTATTGATGCAATATAAGCATAAAAGATCACCTTGTATTCTCTTTACCTTCTAAAAGC
CATTATTATGATGTTAGAAGAAGAGGAAGAAATTCAGGTACAGAAAACATGTTTAAATAGCCTAAATGAT
GGTGCTTGGTGAGTCTTGGTTCTAAAGGTACCAAACAAGGAAGCCAAAGTTTTCAAACTGCTGCATACTT
TGACAAGGAAAATCTATATTTGTCTTCCGATCAACATTTATGACCTAAGTCAGGTAATATACCTGGTTTA
CTTCTTTAGCATTTTTATGCAGACAGTCTGTTATGCACTGTGGTTTCAGATGTGCAATAATTTGTACAAT
GGTTTATTCCCAAGTATGCCTTAAGCAGAACAAATGTGTTTTTCTATATAGTTCCTTGCCTTAATAAATA
TGTAATATAAATTTAAAAAAAAAAAAAAAAAAAACTCGACCTGAGTAACTGACACAATGGATCGGGTCGA
GTCTAGAGGGCCCGTTTAAACCCGCTGATCAGCCTCGACTGTGCCTTCTAGTTGCCAGCCATCTGTTGTT
TGCCCCTCCCCCGTGCCTTCCTTGACCCTGGAAGGTGCCACTCCCACTGTCCTTTCCTAATAAAATGAGG
AAATTGCATCGCATTGTCTGAGTAGGTGTCATTCTATTCTGGGGGGTGGGGTGGGGCAGGACAGCAAGGG
GGAGGATTGGGAAGACAATAGCAGGCATGCTGGGGATGCGGTGGGCTCTATGGCTTCTGAGGCGGAAAGA
ACCAGCTGGGGCTCTAGGGGGTATCCCC
[124 nt withheld, positions 3529-3652]
C
[91 nt withheld, positions 3654-3744]
A
[49 nt withheld, positions 3746-3794]
CCTTTGACGTTGGAGTCCACGTTCTTT
[37 nt withheld, positions 3822-3858]
ACCCTATCTCGGTCTATTCTTTTGATTTATAAGGGATTTTGCCGATTTCGGCCTATTGGTTAAAAAATGA
GCTGATTTAACAAAAATTTAACGCGAATTAATTCTGTGGAATGTGTGTCAGTTAGGGTGTGGAAAGTCCC
CAGGCTCCCCAGCAGGCAGAAGTATGCAAAGCATGCATCTCAATTAGTCAGCAACCAGGTGTGGAAAGTC
CCCAGGCTCCCCAGCAGGCAGAAGTATGCAAAGCATGCATCTCAATTAGTCAGCAACCATAGTCCCGCCC
CTAACTCCGCCCATCCCGCCCCTAACTCCGCCCAGTTCCGCCCATTCTCCGCCCCATGGCTGACTAATTT
TTTTTATTTATGCAGAGGCCGAGGCCGCCTCTGCCTCTGAGCTATTCCAGAAGTAGTGAGGAGGCTTTTT
TGGAGGCCTAGGCTTTTGCAAAAAGCTCCCGGGAGCTTGTATATCCATTTTCGGATCTGATCAAGAGACA
GGATGAGGATCGTTTCGCATGATTGAACAAGATGGATTGCACGCAGGTTCTCCGGCCGCTTGGGTGGAGA
GGCTATTCGGCTATGACTGGGCACAACAGACAATCGGCTGCTCTGATGCCGCCGTGTTCCGGCTGTCAGC
GCAGGGGCGCCCGGTTCTTTTTGTCAAGACCGACCTGTCCGGTGCCCTGAATGAACTGCAGGACGAGGCA
GCGCGGCTATCGTGGCTGGCCACGACGGGCGTTCCTTGCGCAGCTGTGCTCGACGTTGTCACTGAAGCGG
GAAGGGACTGGCTGCTATTGGGCGAAGTGCCGGGGCAGGATCTCCTGTCATCTCACCTTGCTCCTGCCGA
GAAAGTATCCATCATGGCTGATGCAATGCGGCGGCTGCATACGCTTGATCCGGCTACCTGCCCATTCGAC
CACCAAGCGAAACATCGCATCGAGCGAGCACGTACTCGGATGGAAGCCGGTCTTGTCGATCAGGATGATC
TGGACGAAGAGCATCAGGGGCTCGCGCCAGCCGAACTGTTCGCCAGGCTCAAGGCGCGCATGCCCGACGG
CGAGGATCTCGTCGTGACCCATGGCGATGCCTGCTTGCCGAATATCATGGTGGAAAATGGCCGCTTTTCT
GGATTCATCGACTGTGGCCGGCTGGGTGTGGCGGACCGCTATCAGGACATAGCGTTGGCTACCCGTGATA
TTGCTGAAGAGCTTGGCGGCGAATGGGCTGACCGCTTCCTCGTGCTTTACGGTATCGCCGCTCCCGATTC
GCAGCGCATCGCCTTCTATCGCCTTCTTGACGAGTTCTTCTGAGCGGGACTCTGGGGTTCGAAATGACCG
ACCAAGCGACGCCCAACCTGCCATCACGAGATTTCGATTCCACCGCCGCCTTCTATGAAAGGTTGGGCTT
CGGAATCGTTTTCCGGGACGCCGGCTGGATGATCCTCCAGCGCGGGGATCTCATGCTGGAGTTCTTCGCC
CACCCCAACTTGTTTATTGCAGCTTATAATGGTTACAAATAAAGCAATAGCATCACAAATTTCACAAATA
AAGCATTTTTTTCACTGCATTCTAGTTGTGGTTTGTCCAAACTCATCAATGTATCTTATCATGTCTGTAT
ACCGTCGACCTCTAGCTAGAGCTTGGCGTAATCATGGTCATAGCTGTTTCCTGTGTGAAATTGTTATCCG
CTCACAATTCCACACAACATACGAGCCGGAAGCATAAAGTGTAAAGCCTGGGGTGCCTAATGAGTGAGCT
AACTCACATTAATTGCGTTGCGCTCACTGCCCGCTTTCCAGTCGGGAAACCTGTCGTGCCAGCTGCATTA
ATGAATCGGCCAACGCGCGGGGAGAGGCGGTTTGCGTATTGGGCGCTCTTCCGCTTCCTCGCTCACTGAC
TCGCTGCGCTCGGTCGTTCGGCTGCGGCGAGCGGTATCAGCTCACTCAAAGGCGGTAATACGGTTATCCA
CAGAATCAGGGGATAACGCAGGAAAGAACATGTGAGCAAAAGGCCAGCAAAAGGCCAGGAACCGTAAAAA
GGCCGCGTTGCTGGCGTTTTTCCATAGGCTCCGCCCCCCTGACGAGCATCACAAAAATCGACGCTCAAGT
CAGAGGTGGCGAAACCCGACAGGACTATAAAGATACCAGGCGTTTCCCCCTGGAAGCTCCCTCGTGCGCT
CTCCTGTTCCGACCCTGCCGCTTACCGGATACCTGTCCGCCTTTCTCCCTTCGGGAAGCGTGGCGCTTTC
TCATAGCTCACGCTGTAGGTATCTCAGTTCGGTGTAGGTCGTTCGCTCCAAGCTGGGCTGTGTGCACGAA
CCCCCCGTTCAGCCCGACCGCTGCGCCTTATCCGGTAACTATCGTCTTGAGTCCAACCCGGTAAGACACG
ACTTATCGCCACTGGCAGCAGCCACTGGTAACAGGATTAGCAGAGCGAGGTATGTAGGCGGTGCTACAGA
GTTCTTGAAGTGGTGGCCTAACTACGGCTACACTAGAAGAACAGTATTTGGTATCTGCGCTCTGCTGAAG
CCAGTTACCTTCGGAAAAAGAGTTGGTAGCTCTTGATCCGGCAAACAAACCACCGCTGGTAGCGGTGGTT
TTTTTGTTTGCAAGCAGCAGATTACGCGCAGAAAAAAAGGATCTCAAGAAGATCCTTTGATCTTTTCTAC
GGGGTCTGACGCTCAGTGGAACGAAAACTCACGTTAAGGGATTTTGGTCATGAGATTATCAAAAAGGATC
TTCACCTAGATCCTTTTAAATTAAAAATGAAGTTTTAAATCAATCTAAAGTATATATGAGTAAACTTGGT
CTGACAGTTACCAATGCTTAATCAGTGAGGCACCTATCTCAGCGATCTGTCTATTTCGTTCATCCATAGT
TGCCTGACTCCCCGTCGTGTAGATAACTACGATACGGGAGGGCTTACCATCTGGCCCCAGTGCTGCAATG
ATACCGCGAGACCCACGCTCACCGGCTCCAGATTTATCAGCAATAAACCAGCCAGCCGGAAGGGCCGAGC
GCAGAAGTGGTCCTGCAACTTTATCCGCCTCCATCCAGTCTATTAATTGTTGCCGGGAAGCTAGAGTAAG
TAGTTCGCCAGTTAATAGTTTGCGCAACGTTGTTGCCATTGCTACAGGCATCGTGGTGTCACGCTCGTCG
TTTGGTATGGCTTCATTCAGCTCCGGTTCCCAACGATCAAGGCGAGTTACATGATCCCCCATGTTGTGCA
AAAAAGCGGTTAGCTCCTTCGGTCCTCCGATCGTTGTCAGAAGTAAGTTGGCCGCAGTGTTATCACTCAT
GGTTATGGCAGCACTGCATAATTCTCTTACTGTCATGCCATCCGTAAGATGCTTTTCTGTGACTGGTGAG
TACTCAACCAAGTCATTCTGAGAATAGTGTATGCGGCGACCGAGTTGCTCTTGCCCGGCGTCAATACGGG
ATAATACCGCGCCACATAGCAGAACTTTAAAAGTGCTCATCATTGGAAAACGTTCTTCGGGGCGAAAACT
CTCAAGGATCTTACCGCTGTTGAGATCCAGTTCGATGTAACCCACTCGTGCACCCAACTGATCTTCAGCA
TCTTTTACTTTCACCAGCGTTTCTGGGTGAGCAAAAACAGGAAGGCAAAATGCCGCAAAAAAGGGAATAA
GGGCGACACGGAAATGTTGAATACTCATACTCTTCCTTTTTCAATATTATTGAAGCATTTATCAGGGTTA
TTGTCTCATGAGCGGATACATATTTGAATGTATTTAGAAAAATAAACAAATAGGGGTTCCGCGCACATTT
CCCCGAAAAGTGCCACCTGACG
