>Addgene plasmid #34593 | pcDNA3.1 - HA-KLF4 FL | addgene partial sequence | sequence record 42722 | CMV-F 5'-CGCAAATGGGCGGTAGGCGTG-3'
GCAGAGCTCTCTGGCTAACTAGAGAACCCACTGCTTACTGGCTTATCGAAATTAATACGACTCACTATAG
GGAGACCCAAGCTGGCTAGCGTTTAAACTTAAGCTTGGTACCGAGCTCGGATCCGGCGAGTCTGACATGT
ACCCCTACGACGTGCCCGACTACGCCGCTGTCAGCGACGCGCTGCTCCCATCTTTCTCCACGTTCGCGTC
TGGCCCGGCGGGAAGAGAGAAGACACTGCGTCAAGCAGGTGCCCCGAATAACCGCTGGCGGGAGGAGCTC
TCCCACATGAAGCGACTTCCCCCAGTGCTTCCCGGCCGCCCCTATGACCTGGCGGCGGCGACCGTGGCCA
CAGACCTGGAGAGCGGCGGAGCCGGTGCGGCTTGCGGCGGTAGCAACCTGGCGCCCCTACCTCGGAGAGA
GACCGAGGAGTTCAACGATCTCCTGGACCTGGACTTTATTCTCTCCAATTCGCTGACCCATCCTCCGGAG
TCAGTGGCCGCCACCGTGTCCTCGTCAGCGTCAGCCTCCTCTTCGTCGTCGCCGTCGAGCAGCGGCCCTG
CCAGCGCGCCCTCCACCTGCAGCTTCACCTATCCGATCCGGGCCGGGAACGACCCGGGCGTGGCGCCGGG
CGGCACGGGCGGAGGCCTCCTCTATGGCAGGGAGTCCGCTCCCCCTCCGACGGCTCCCTTCAACCTGGCG
GACATCAACGACGTGAGCCCCTCGGGCGGCTTCGTGGCCGAGCTCCTGCGGCCAGAATTGGACCCGGTGT
ACATTCCGCCGCAGCAGCCGCAGCCGCCAGGTGGCGGGCTGATGGGCAAGTTCGTGCTGAAGGCGTCGCT
GAGCGCCCCTGGCAGCGAGTACGGCAGCCC
