>Addgene plasmid #34593 | pcDNA3.1 - HA-KLF4 FL | addgene partial sequence | sequence record 43181 | BGH-rev 5'-TAGAAGGCACAGTCGAGG-3'
TCTAGACTCGACCCGATCCATTGTGTCAGTTACTCAGGTCGAGTTTTTTTTTTTTTTTTTTTTAAATTTA
TATTACATATTTATTAAGGCAAGGAACTATATAGAAAAACACATTTGTTCTGCTTAAGGCATACTTGGGA
ATAAACCATTGTACAAATTATTGCACATCTGAAACCACAGTGCATAACAGACTGTCTGCATAAAAATGCT
AAAGAAGTAAACCAGGTATATTACCTGACTTAGGTCATAAATGTTGATCGGAAGACAAATATAGATTTTC
CTTGTCAAAGTATGCAGCAGTTTGAAAACTTTGGCTTCCTTGTTTGGTACCTTTAGAACCAAGACTCACC
AAGCACCATCATTTAGGCTATTTAAACATGTTTTCTGTACCTGAATTTCTTCCTCTTCTTCTAACATCAT
AATAATGGCTTTTAGAAGGTAAAGAGAATACAAGGTGATCTTTTATGCTTATATTGCATCAATACACAAT
TCAAGGGAATTCTGGTCTTCCCTCCCCCAACTCACGGATATAATTTATACCCTGATATCCACAACTTCCA
GTCACCCCCTTGGCATTTTGTAAGTCCAGGAATATTCAAGTCGGATTTAGAATTGGAATGATAGAAGATC
CAGTCACAGACCCCATCTGTTCTTTGATTTTTGTCTTTTGGATTCCTCATTTTTCCTGATTATCCACTCA
CAAGATGACTCAGTTGGGAACTTGACCATGATTGTAGTGCTTTCTGGCTGGGCTCCTTCCCTCATCGGGA
AGACAGTGTGAAA
